>Addgene plasmid #239777 | CMV-NF186(K571TAG)-HA | addgene full sequence | sequence record 477730 | Addgene NGS Result
TGATTCTGTGGATAACCGTATTACCGCCATGCATTAGTTATTAATAGTAATCAATTACGGGGTCATTAGT
TCATAGCCCATATATGGAGTTCCGTGTTACATAACTTACGGTAAATGGCCCGCCTGGCTGACCGCCCAAC
GACCCCCGCCCATTGACGTCAATAATGACGTATGTTCCCATAGTAACGCCAATAGGGACTTTCCATTGAC
GTCAATGGGTGGAGTATTTACGGTAAACTGCCCACTTGGCAGTACATCAAGTGTATCATATGCCAAGTAC
GCCCCCTATTGACGTCAATGACGGTAAATGGCCCGCCTGGCATTATGCCCAGTACATGACCTTATGGGAC
TTTCCTACTTGGCAGTACATCTACGTATTAGTCATCGCTATTACCATGGTGATGCGGTTTTGGCAGTACA
TCAATGGGCGTGGATAGCGGTTTGACTCACGGGGATTTCCAAGTCTCCACCCCATTGACGTCAATGGGAG
TTTGTTTTGGCACCAAAATCAACGGGACTTTCCAAAATGTCGTAACAACTCCGCCCCATTGACGCAAATG
GGCGGTAGGCGTGTACGGTGGGAGGTCTATATAAGCAGAGCTGGTTTAGTGAACCGTCAGATCCGCTAGC
GCTACCGGACTCAGATCTCGAGCTCAAGCTTGATATCGAATTCCGGGCGGCGGCTGGCGGCGAGAGCTGC
TGCAGGGGACGCGGGCGAAGTGGCGGCGCCGGGAGCAGACATCTGGGACTGCGCCCAGGGCTGGAGCTGG
AGCTCCTGGAGGTAAGGTTGACTGACTTATGTGCGATTTGGGAGCCTGGAGTTTTCTTGCCCTCTGCCGC
TGCCGTCAACCGGAGCAGAGCCTCCGCTGGTGTTGCGAAAAGCAGGCCGAATGAGGCAGAGAAGCTGAGC
ACTGTCTGGAAAGCCCACGAGGAACGGCGCAAGGCATCGAGAGCCCGTGGGCTGGGCAGTGCGGAGCAGG
GCCTGGCGCTGAGGATGGCCAGGCAGCAGGCGCCACCCTGGGTCCACGTAGCCCTCATCCTCTTCCTCCT
CAGCCTCGGAGGGGCCATTGAGATTCCGATGGATCCAAGCATTCAGAATGAGCTGACCCAACCCCCAACG
ATCACCAAGCAGTCGGTGAAGGACCACATCGTGGACCCCCGAGATAACATCCTGATTGAATGTGAAGCTA
AAGGGAACCCCGCCCCCAGTTTCCACTGGACTCGCAACAGCAGGTTCTTCAACATTGCCAAGGACCCACG
GGTGTCCATGAGGAGGAGGTCTGGGACCTTGGTGATCGACTTCCGCAGTGGTGGGCGGCCTGAGGAGTAC
GAAGGGGAGTACCAGTGCTTTGCCCGGAACAAATTCGGCACAGCTCTTAGCAACCGCATCCGCCTGCAGG
TGTCCAAATCTCCCCTGTGGCCCAAGGAAAACCTAGACCCCGTCGTGGTTCAAGAGGGTGCCCCCTTAAC
CCTGCAGTGCAACCCCCCACCTGGCCTCCCATCCCCCGTCATCTTCTGGATGAGCAGCTCCATGGAGCCC
ATCACCCAGGACAAGCGTGTCTCCCAGGGTCACAACGGGGACCTGTACTTCTCCAACGTCATGCTGCAGG
ACATGCAGACCGACTACAGCTGCAATGCACGCTTCCACTTCACCCACACCATTCAGCAGAAGAATCCCTT
CACCCTCAAAGTCCTCACCACCCGAGGAGTTGCGGAAAGAACACCTAGCTTCATGTATCCCCAGGGCACG
TCAAGCAGTCAGATGGTACTGCGCGGCATGGACCTGCTGCTGGAGTGCATTGCCTCTGGGGTCCCAACAC
CAGATATTGCATGGTACAAGAAAGGTGGGGACCTCCCATCTGACAAGGCCAAGTTCGAGAATTTTAACAA
GGCTCTGCGCATCACCAATGTCTCTGAAGAGGACTCTGGGGAGTATTTCTGCCTGGCCTCCAACAAGATG
GGCAGCATCCGGCACACGATCTCGGTGAGAGTAAAGGCTGCCCCATACTGGCTGGATGAGCCCAAGAACT
TGATCCTGGCTCCTGGTGAAGATGGGAGGCTGGTGTGTCGAGCCAATGGGAACCCGAAGCCGACCGTCCA
GTGGCTGGTGAATGGAGACCCTTTGCAATCGGCACCACCCAACCCCAACCGTGAGGTGGCCGGAGACACT
ATCATCTTCCGGGACACTCAGATCAGCAGCAGGGCAGTGTACCAGTGTAACACATCCAACGAACATGGCT
ACCTGCTGGCCAATGCCTTCGTCAGCGTATTAGATGTACCCCCTCGGATGCTGTCTCCCCGGAACCAGCT
CATCAGGGTGATCCTTTACAACCGGACGCGACTGGACTGTCCGTTCTTTGGGTCTCCCATTCCAACACTC
CGATGGTTTAAGAATGGGCAAGGAAGCAACCTGGATGGTGGTAACTACCACGTCTACGAAAATGGCAGCC
TGGAAATCAAGATGATTCGCAAAGAGGACCAAGGCATCTACACCTGTGTGGCCACCAACATCCTGGGAAA
AGCTGAAAATCAAGTCCGCCTGGAGGTCAAAGACCCCACCAGGATCTACAGGATGCCTGAAGACCAGGTG
GCCAAGAGGGGCACCACAGTGCAGCTGGAGTGCCGTGTGAAGCATGACCCCTCCTTGAAACTCACAGTCT
CCTGGCTGAAGGATGACGAGCCACTCTACATTGGAAACAGGATGTAGAAGGAAGATGACTCCCTGACCAT
CTTCGGAGTGGCAGAGCGGGACCAAGGCAGTTACACGTGCATGGCCAGCACCGAGCTGGACCAGGACCTG
GCAAAGGCCTACCTCACTGTTCTAGCTGATCAGGCCACTCCGACTAACCGTTTGGCTGCCCTGCCCAAAG
GGCGGCCAGACCGACCCAGGGACCTGGAGCTCACTGACCTGGCGGAAAGGAGTGTGAGGCTGACCTGGAT
CCCGGGGGATGATAACAACAGTCCCATCACAGACTACGTTGTCCAGTTTGAAGAGGACCAGTTCCAGCCA
GGAGTCTGGCATGACCACTCCAAGTTCCCAGGCAGTGTCAACTCAGCCGTCCTCCATCTGTCCCCGTATG
TCAACTATCAGTTCCGAGTCATCGCTGTCAACGAGGTTGGGAGCAGCCACCCCAGCCTTCCATCCGAGCG
GTACCGAACAAGCGGGGCACCCCCTGAATCCAACCCCAGTGATGTGAAGGGCGAAGGGACACGAAAAAAC
AATATGGAGATCACATGGACGCCTATGAATGCTACCTCCGCCTTTGGCCCCAACCTGCGCTACATTGTCA
AGTGGCGACGGAGAGAAACCCGAGAGACTTGGAACAATGTCACCGTGTGGGGCTCTCGCTATGTGGTGGG
GCAGACCCCTGTCTACGTACCCTATGAGATCCGAGTCCAGGCTGAAAATGACTTTGGGAAAGGCCCGGAG
CCTGAAACCGTCATTGGGTACTCGGGGGAAGATTTACCCAGTGCCCCCAGGCGTTTCAGAGTCCGACAGC
CCAACCTGGAGACCATCAACCTGGAATGGGATCACCCAGAGCACCCCAACGGGATCCTGATTGGATACAC
GCTCAGATACGTGCCCTTTAATGGAACCAAACTGGGAAAGCAGATGGTGGAAAACTTCTCTCCCAATCAG
ACCAAGTTCTCGGTGCAGAGAGCAGACCCCGTGTCCCGTTACCGCTTCTCCCTCAGTGCCAGGACGCAGG
TGGGCTCTGGAGAAGCAGCCACGGAGGAGTCCCCAACACCTCCAAATGAAGCTACTCCAACTGCAGCTCC
TCCCACATTGCCCCCGACTACCGTGGGTACCACAGGCCTTGTGAGCAGTACTGATGCTACTGCCCTTGCT
GCCACCAGTGAAGCCACAACAGTTCCCATCATCCCAACCGTCGTACCTACCACCGTCGCCACCACCATTG
CCACAACTACTACAACCACTGCCGCCGCCACCACCACTACCACCACGGAGAGTCCTCCCACTACCACCAC
TGGGACTAAGATTCACGAAACCGCCCCCGACGAGCAGTCCATTTGGAACGTCACGGTGCTCCCCAACAGT
AAATGGGCCAACATCACCTGGAAGCACAATTTCAGGCCTGGAACTGACTTTGTGGTTGAGTACATCGACA
GCAACCATACGAAAAAAACTGTCCCTGTTAAGGCCCAAGCCCAGCCCATACAGCTGACAGACCTCTTTCC
CGGGATGACGTACACGTTGCGGGTGTATTCCCGGGACAACGAGGGCATCAGCAGTACCGTCATCACCTTT
ATGACCAGTACAGCTTACACCAACAACCAGACTGACATCGCCACCCAGGGCTGGTTCATCGGGCTCATGT
GTGCCATTGCCCTTCTGGTGCTGATCCTGCTTATCGTCTGCTTCATCAAGAGGAGTCGTGGCGGCAAGTA
CCCAGTGCGAGAAAAGAAGGATGTCCCCTTGGGCCCTGAAGACCCCAAAGAAGAAGATGGTTCATTTGAC
TACAGTGACGAGGACAACAAGCCCCTGCAGGGCAGCCAGACATCTCTGGACGGCACCATCAAGCAGCAGG
AGAGTGACGACAGCCTAGTGGACTACGGCGAGGGTGGCGAGGGCCAGTTCAACGAAGATGGCTCCTTTAT
TGGCCAGTACACTGTCAGAAAGGACAAGGAGGAGACCGAGGGCAATGAGAGCTCAGAGGCCACATCTCCA
GTCAATGCCATCTATTCCCTGGCCTACCCATACGACGTCCCAGACTACGCTTGAGCGGCCGCGACTCTAG
ATCATAATCAGCCATACCACATTTGTAGAGGTTTTACTTGCTTTAAAAAACCTCCCACACCTCCCCCTGA
ACCTGAAACATAAAATGAATGCAATTGTTGTTGTTAACTTGTTTATTGCAGCTTATAATGGTTACAAATA
AAGCAATAGCATCACAAATTTCACAAATAAAGCATTTTTTTCACTGCATTCTAGTTGTGGTTTGTCCAAA
CTCATCAATGTATCTTAAGGCGTAAATTGTAAGCGTTAATATTTTGTTAAAATTCGCGTTAAATTTTTGT
TAAATCAGCTCATTTTTTAACCAATAGGCCGAAATCGGCAAAATCCCTTATAAATCAAAAGAATAGACCG
AGATAGGGT
[37 nt withheld, positions 5120-5156]
AAAGAACGTGGACTCCAACGTCAAAGG
[49 nt withheld, positions 5184-5232]
T
[91 nt withheld, positions 5234-5324]
G
[124 nt withheld, positions 5326-5449]
CAGGTGGCACTTTTCGGGGAAATGTGCGCGGAACCCCTATTTGTTTATTTTTCTAAATACATTCAAATAT
GTATCCGCTCATGAGACAATAACCCTGATAAATGCTTCAATAATATTGAAAAAGGAAGAGTCCTGAGGCG
GAAAGAACCAGCTGTGGAATGTGTGTCAGTTAGGGTGTGGAAAGTCCCCAGGCTCCCCAGCAGGCAGAAG
TATGCAAAGCATGCATCTCAATTAGTCAGCAACCAGGTGTGGAAAGTCCCCAGGCTCCCCAGCAGGCAGA
AGTATGCAAAGCATGCATCTCAATTAGTCAGCAACCATAGTCCCGCCCCTAACTCCGCCCATCCCGCCCC
TAACTCCGCCCAGTTCCGCCCATTCTCCGCCCCATGGCTGACTAATTTTTTTTATTTATGCAGAGGCCGA
GGCCGCCTCGGCCTCTGAGCTATTCCAGAAGTAGTGAGGAGGCTTTTTTGGAGGCCTAGGCTTTTGCAAA
GATCGATCAAGAGACAGGATGAGGATCGTTTCGCATGATTGAACAAGATGGATTGCACGCAGGTTCTCCG
GCCGCTTGGGTGGAGAGGCTATTCGGCTATGACTGGGCACAACAGACAATCGGCTGCTCTGATGCCGCCG
TGTTCCGGCTGTCAGCGCAGGGGCGCCCGGTTCTTTTTGTCAAGACCGACCTGTCCGGTGCCCTGAATGA
ACTGCAAGACGAGGCAGCGCGGCTATCGTGGCTGGCCACGACGGGCGTTCCTTGCGCAGCTGTGCTCGAC
GTTGTCACTGAAGCGGGAAGGGACTGGCTGCTATTGGGCGAAGTGCCGGGGCAGGATCTCCTGTCATCTC
ACCTTGCTCCTGCCGAGAAAGTATCCATCATGGCTGATGCAATGCGGCGGCTGCATACGCTTGATCCGGC
TACCTGCCCATTCGACCACCAAGCGAAACATCGCATCGAGCGAGCACGTACTCGGATGGAAGCCGGTCTT
GTCGATCAGGATGATCTGGACGAAGAGCATCAGGGGCTCGCGCCAGCCGAACTGTTCGCCAGGCTCAAGG
CGAGCATGCCCGACGGCGAGGATCTCGTCGTGACCCATGGCGATGCCTGCTTGCCGAATATCATGGTGGA
AAATGGCCGCTTTTCTGGATTCATCGACTGTGGCCGGCTGGGTGTGGCGGACCGCTATCAGGACATAGCG
TTGGCTACCCGTGATATTGCTGAAGAGCTTGGCGGCGAATGGGCTGACCGCTTCCTCGTGCTTTACGGTA
TCGCCGCTCCCGATTCGCAGCGCATCGCCTTCTATCGCCTTCTTGACGAGTTCTTCTGAGCGGGACTCTG
GGGTTCGAAATGACCGACCAAGCGACGCCCAACCTGCCATCACGAGATTTCGATTCCACCGCCGCCTTCT
ATGAAAGGTTGGGCTTCGGAATCGTTTTCCGGGACGCCGGCTGGATGATCCTCCAGCGCGGGGATCTCAT
GCTGGAGTTCTTCGCCCACCCTAGGGGGAGGCTAACTGAAACACGGAAGGAGACAATACCGGAAGGAACC
CGCGCTATGACGGCAATAAAAAGACAGAATAAAACGCACGGTGTTGGGTCGTTTGTTCATAAACGCGGGG
TTCGGTCCCAGGGCTGGCACTCTGTCGATACCCCACCGAGACCCCATTGGGGCCAATACGCCCGCGTTTC
TTCCTTTTCCCCACCCCACCCCCCAAGTTCGGGTGAAGGCCCAGGGCTCGCAGCCAACGTCGGGGCGGCA
GGCCCTGCCATAGCCTCAGGTTACTCATATATACTTTAGATTGATTTAAAACTTCATTTTTAATTTAAAA
GGATCTAGGTGAAGATCCTTTTTGATAATCTCATGACCAAAATCCCTTAACGTGAGTTTTCGTTCCACTG
AGCGTCAGACCCCGTAGAAAAGATCAAAGGATCTTCTTGAGATCCTTTTTTTCTGCGCGTAATCTGCTGC
TTGCAAACAAAAAAACCACCGCTACCAGCGGTGGTTTGTTTGCCGGATCAAGAGCTACCAACTCTTTTTC
CGAAGGTAACTGGCTTCAGCAGAGCGCAGATACCAAATACTGTTCTTCTAGTGTAGCCGTAGTTAGGCCA
CCACTTCAAGAACTCTGTAGCACCGCCTACATACCTCGCTCTGCTAATCCTGTTACCAGTGGCTGCTGCC
AGTGGCGATAAGTCGTGTCTTACCGGGTTGGACTCAAGACGATAGTTACCGGATAAGGCGCAGCGGTCGG
GCTGAACGGGGGGTTCGTGCACACAGCCCAGCTTGGAGCGAACGACCTACACCGAACTGAGATACCTACA
GCGTGAGCTATGAGAAAGCGCCACGCTTCCCGAAGGGAGAAAGGCGGACAGGTATCCGGTAAGCGGCAGG
GTCGGAACAGGAGAGCGCACGAGGGAGCTTCCAGGGGGAAACGCCTGGTATCTTTATAGTCCTGTCGGGT
TTCGCCACCTCTGACTTGAGCGTCGATTTTTGTGATGCTCGTCAGGGGGGCGGAGCCTATGGAAAAACGC
CAGCAACGCGGCCTTTTTACGGTTCCTGGCCTTTTGCTGGCCTTTTGCTCACATGTTCTTTCCTGCGTTA
TCCCC
Features (pLannotate 1.2.2; 15 found; start..end, strand, type, name):
      1..27      +  rep_origin     RSF ori (fragment): Plasmids containing the RSF 1030 origin of replication can be propagated in E. coli cells that contain additional plasmids with compatible origins.
     35..398     +  enhancer       CMV enhancer: human cytomegalovirus immediate early enhancer
    399..602     +  promoter       CMV promoter: human cytomegalovirus (CMV) immediate early promoter
    625..661     +  misc_feature   MCS (fragment): multiple cloning site
    995..4714    +  CDS            Nfasc: NFASC_RAT - Experimental evidence at protein level: Swiss-Prot protein existence level 1. Cell adhesion, ankyrin-binding protein which may be involved in neurite extension, axonal guidance, synaptogenesis, myelination and neuron-glial cell interactions. Isoform 2/isoform 3 may be responsible for mediating and signaling axon-glial interaction during the early stages of myelination. From Rattus norvegicus (Rat).
   4760..4843    +  CDS            large T antigen (fragment): large T antigen from SV40 (simian virus 40)
   4866..4987    +  polyA_signal   SV40 poly(A) signal: SV40 polyadenylation signal
   5021..5449    -  rep_origin     f1 ori (sequence partly withheld): f1 bacteriophage origin of replication; arrow indicates direction of (+) strand synthesis
   5476..5580    +  promoter       AmpR promoter: bla
   5582..5939    +  promoter       SV40 promoter: SV40 enhancer and early promoter
   5974..6768    +  CDS            NeoR/KanR: aminoglycoside phosphotransferase from Tn5; aph(3')-II (or nptII); confers resistance to neomycin, kanamycin, and G418 (Geneticin®)
   6789..6941    +  CDS            ble (fragment): BLE_KLEPN - Experimental evidence at protein level: Swiss-Prot protein existence level 1. Binding protein with a strong affinity to the bleomycin family of antibiotics. Binds to CL990; an antimitotic-antibiotic compound. From Klebsiella pneumoniae.
   7000..7047    +  polyA_signal   HSV TK poly(A) signal: herpes simplex virus thymidine kinase polyadenylation signal (Cole and Stacy, 1985)
   7138..7154    -  polyA_signal   bGH poly(A) signal (fragment): bovine growth hormone polyadenylation signal
   7376..7964    +  rep_origin     ori: high-copy-number ColE1/pMB1/pBR322/pUC origin of replication
