[The description below was written by a language model from this plasmid's Addgene catalogue record and pLannotate feature annotations shown in this document.]
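Description:
CMV-NF186(K571TAG)-HA is a mammalian expression plasmid of about 8 kb built on a pEGFP-N1 backbone from which the EGFP coding sequence was removed. It is maintained in E. coli through a high-copy ColE1/pUC-type origin and selected with kanamycin. The NeoR/KanR aminoglycoside phosphotransferase gene sits behind tandem bacterial (bla-type) and SV40 early promoters and is followed by an HSV TK polyadenylation signal, so the same marker can also give G418 resistance in mammalian cells. An f1 origin is present as well. Several short annotated fragments (RSF ori, ble, bGH poly(A), SV40 large T antigen) appear to be backbone remnants or partial matches rather than functional parts.

The payload is the rat Nfasc coding sequence for the 186 kDa neurofascin isoform, an ankyrin-binding neuronal cell adhesion protein. It is driven by the human CMV immediate early enhancer and promoter and terminated by the SV40 poly(A) signal. The lysine codon at position 571 has been replaced by an amber (TAG) stop codon. Full-length protein is therefore made only when the stop is suppressed, which in general requires co-expressing an orthogonal tRNA/aminoacyl-tRNA synthetase pair and supplying a noncanonical amino acid; these components are not encoded on this plasmid. A clickable residue incorporated at that site can then be reacted with a fluorescent dye by bioorthogonal click chemistry.

The depositor moved the HA epitope from the N terminus of the parental neurofascin construct to the C terminus. Because the tag lies downstream of the amber codon, HA detection reports on read-through, full-length product; the tag is not separately annotated in the feature table. The record gives the use as site-specific click labeling of NF186, and the associated work applied it to living primary neurons.
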