Addgene plasmid #239777: CMV-NF186(K571TAG)-HA
Purpose: Expresses rat NF186 with a TAG codon at position 571 and a C-terminal HA tag in mammalian cells. Can be used for click labeling.
Depositing lab: Ivana Nikić-Spiegel. Depositing organization: Universitaetsklinikum Tuebingen. Publication: Direct fluorescent labeling of NF186 and NaV1.6 in living primary neurons using bioorthogonal click chemistry. Stajkovic N, Liu Y, Arsic A, Meng N, Lyu H, Zhang N, Grimm D, Lerche H, Nikic-Spiegel I. J Cell Sci. 2023 Jun 15;136(12):jcs260600. doi: 10.1242/jcs.260600. Epub 2023 Jun 28. PubMed 37288813.
Backbone
  Vector backbone: modified pEGFP-N1 (pEGFP was removed from the pEGFP-N1 backbone)
  Vector type: Mammalian Expression
Growth in bacteria
  Bacterial resistance: Kanamycin, 50 μg/mL
  Growth temperature: 37°C
  Growth strain: DH5alpha
  Copy number: High Copy
Gene/Insert
  Gene/Insert name: Nfasc
  Species: R. norvegicus (rat)
  Mutation: K571TAG
  Entrez Gene: Nfasc (a.k.a. NF)
  Promoter: CMV
  Tag / fusion protein: HA-tag (C terminal on backbone)
  Cloning method: Ligation Independent Cloning
Resource information
  A portion of this plasmid was derived from a plasmid made by: Vann Bennett (NF186 gene was derived from Addgene plasmid #31061).
Terms and licenses: Academic/Nonprofit Terms; Industry Terms: Not Available to Industry
Depositor comments: Neurofascin-186-HA plasmid was obtained from Addgene (plasmid #31061). The HA tag was moved from N to C terminus.
How to cite: CMV-NF186(K571TAG)-HA was a gift from Ivana Nikić-Spiegel (Addgene plasmid # 239777 ; http://n2t.net/addgene:239777 ; RRID:Addgene_239777)
